Addgene plasmid #116125: pHAGE-BAI3-R588P
Purpose: Lentiviral expression of BAI3 R588P
Depositing lab: Gordon Mills & Kenneth Scott. Publication: Systematic Functional Annotation of Somatic Mutations in Cancer. Ng PK, Li J, Jeong KJ, Shao S, Chen H, Tsang YH, Sengupta S, Wang Z, Bhavana VH, Tran R, Soewito S, Minussi DC, Moreno D, Kong K, Dogruluk T, Lu H, Gao J, Tokheim C, Zhou DC, Johnson AM, Zeng J, Ip CKM, Ju Z, Wester M, Yu S, Li Y, Vellano CP, Schultz N, Karchin R, Ding L, Lu Y, Cheung LWT, Chen K, Shaw KR, Meric-Bernstam F, Scott KL, Yi S, Sahni N, Liang H, Mills GB. Cancer Cell. 2018 Mar 12;33(3):450-462.e10. doi: 10.1016/j.ccell.2018.01.021. PubMed 29533785.
Backbone
  Vector backbone: pHAGE
  Vector type: Lentiviral
Growth in bacteria
  Bacterial resistance: Ampicillin, 100 μg/mL
  Growth temperature: 37°C
  Growth strain: Stbl3
  Copy number: High Copy
Gene/Insert
  Gene/Insert name: BAI3
  Species: H. sapiens (human)
  Mutation: R588P
  Entrez Gene: BAI3 (a.k.a. KIAA0550, MGC133100)
  Cloning method: Gateway Cloning
Terms and licenses: Academic/Nonprofit Terms; Industry Terms: Not Available to Industry
How to cite: pHAGE-BAI3-R588P was a gift from Gordon Mills & Kenneth Scott (Addgene plasmid # 116125)
