[The description below was written by a language model from this plasmid's Addgene catalogue record.]
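Description:
pHAGE-BAI3-R588P is a lentiviral expression plasmid built on the pHAGE backbone and carrying the human BAI3 open reading frame with a single missense substitution, arginine 588 to proline. BAI3 (brain-specific angiogenesis inhibitor 3) encodes an adhesion-type G protein-coupled receptor. The insert was introduced by Gateway recombination, so the coding sequence is expected to be flanked by the att recombination scars typical of that method. In bacteria the plasmid is maintained at high copy under ampicillin selection, and it is propagated in a recombination-deficient strain, a common choice for lentiviral vectors because their repeated long terminal repeat sequences are prone to rearrangement.

As a lentiviral transfer vector, the plasmid is meant to be packaged into viral particles with helper functions supplied in trans, allowing the BAI3 R588P cassette to be delivered to and stably integrated in mammalian target cells. The record does not state which promoter drives the insert, whether any epitope tag or reporter is fused or co-expressed, or whether a mammalian selection marker is present. No feature table is provided, so these details of the pHAGE variant used cannot be confirmed here.

The construct belongs to a collection generated for the systematic functional annotation of somatic mutations found in cancer. Within such a set, individual mutant alleles are expressed in cells so that their effects can be compared with those of the wild-type gene. Its evident use is therefore to test whether the R588P change alters BAI3 function or confers a measurable cellular phenotype.
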