>Addgene plasmid #116125 | pHAGE-BAI3-R588P | depositor partial sequence | sequence record 218999 | insert
ATGAAGGCTGTTCGTAACCTGCTGATTTATATATTTTCCACCTATCTCCTGGTTATGTTTGGATTTAATG
CTGCCCAAGACTTCTGGTGTTCAACTTTGGTGAAGGGAGTCATTTATGGATCGTATTCTGTAAGTGAAAT
GTTTCCTAAAAACTTTACAAACTGCACTTGGACGCTGGAAAATCCAGATCCAACCAAATATAGCATTTAC
CTGAAATTTTCCAAAAAGGACCTTAGCTGCTCTAACTTTTCACTCCTGGCTTATCAGTTTGATCATTTTT
CCCATGAAAAAATAAAGGATCTTTTAAGAAAGAATCATTCTATAATGCAACTCTGCAATTCCAAGAATGC
TTTCGTTTTTCTACAGTATGATAAAAATTTTATTCAAATACGTCGAGTATTTCCAACTAATTTCCCAGGA
TTACAGAAAAAAGGGGAAGAAGATCAGAAATCTTTTTTTGAGTTTTTGGTATTGAACAAGGTCAGCCCAA
GCCAGTTTGGTTGCCATGTATTATGTACTTGGTTGGAGAGCTGCTTAAAATCAGAAAATGGGAGAACAGA
ATCATGTGGGATCATGTATACAAAATGCACCTGCCCTCAGCATTTGGGAGAGTGGGGGATCGACGACCAG
TCGCTGATTTTGTTAAATAACGTGGTGTTACCCCTGAATGAGCAGACAGAGGGCTGCCTGACCCAGGAGC
TGCAAACCACCCAAGTCTGCAATCTTACCAGGGAGGCCAAGCGACCACCCAAAGAAGAATTTGGAATGAT
GGGAGATCATACAATTAAAAGTCAGCGACCTCGATCTGTTCATGAAAAAAGGGTCCCTCAGGAACAAGCT
GATGCTGCTAAATTTATGGCACAAACTGGTGAATCTGGTGTGGAAGAGTGGTCCCAGTGGAGCACATGTT
CGGTTACTTGTGGTCAAGGGTCGCAGGTGCGAACCAGAACTTGTGTATCACCTTACGGGACACACTGCAG
CGGCCCATTAAGAGAATCAAGGGTTTGCAATAACACTGCCCTCTGTCCAGTACACGGAGTATGGGAGGAA
TGGTCACCATGGAGTTTATGTTCATTTACATGTGGTCGAGGCCAAAGAACAAGAACAAGGTCATGCACAC
CTCCTCAGTATGGAGGAAGGCCGTGTGAAGGACCTGAAACACATCATAAGCCTTGTAATATTGCTCTTTG
CCCAGTTGATGGACAGTGGCAAGAGTGGAGTTCGTGGAGCCAGTGCTCAGTAACGTGCTCGAATGGGACT
CAGCAGAGAAGCCGGCAGTGCACTGCAGCTGCCCATGGAGGCTCCGAATGCAGAGGGCCATGGGCAGAAA
GCAGAGAGTGCTATAACCCTGAATGTACAGCCAATGGTCAATGGAATCAGTGGGGTCATTGGAGTGGTTG
TTCCAAGTCCTGTGATGGCGGCTGGGAAAGGCGAATAAGGACCTGTCAGGGTGCAGTGATAACAGGGCAG
CAATGTGAAGGAACGGGCGAAGAAGTGAGAAGATGCAGTGAGCAGCGATGCCCTGCACCTTATGAAATAT
GCCCTGAGGATTATCTGATGTCGATGGTGTGGAAAAGAACTCCAGCAGGCGACTTGGCATTCAATCAATG
TCCCCTGAATGCCACAGGCACCACTAGCAGACGCTGCTCTCTCAGTCTTCATGGAGTGGCCTTCTGGGAA
CAGCCGAGCTTTGCAAGATGCATATCAAATGAGTACAGACACTTGCAGCATTCAATTAAAGAGCACCTTG
CTAAGGGGCAGCCAATGCTGGCAGGTGATGGAATGTCCCAGGTGACCAAGACACTGTTGGATTTAACTCA
GAGAAAAAATTTCTATGCAGGCGATCTTCTGATGTCTGTGGAGATCCTGAGAAATGTGACAGACACATTT
AAAAGGGCAAGTTACATCCCTGCATCTGATGGTGTCCAGAACTTCTTTCAAATAGTTAGCAACCTTCTAG
ATGAAGAAAACAAGGAAAAATGGGAAGATGCACAACAGATTTATCCAGGGTCAATAGAGTTAATGCAGGT
GATTGAAGATTTTATACACATTGTTGGAATGGGGATGATGGACTTTCAGAATTCATACTTAATGACTGGA
AATGTAGTGGCTAGTATTCAGAAGCTTCCTGCAGCCTCTGTTCTAACAGACATCAACTTTCCAATGAAAG
GACGGAAGGGAATGGTTGACTGGGCAAGAAACTCAGAAGATAGGGTAGTAATTCCAAAAAGCATTTTCAC
TCCGGTGTCATCAAAAGAATTAGATGAATCATCTGTATTTGTTCTTGGCGCAGTCCTATACAAAAACTTA
GATCTAATTTTGCCCACTTTGAGAAATTATACTGTCATTAATTCCAAAATCATCGTGGTCACAATAAGGC
CTGAACCCAAAACAACCGATTCGTTTCTGGAGATAGAACTAGCTCATTTGGCTAATGGTACTTTGAATCC
CTATTGTGTATTGTGGGATGACTCCAAAACGAACGAGTCTTTGGGAACGTGGTCCACCCAGGGATGTAAA
ACTGTGCTTACCGATGCATCCCATACGAAATGCTTATGTGATCGTCTCTCTACCTTCGCCATTTTGGCTC
AGCAACCTAGAGAAATAATCATGGAATCCTCTGGCACACCTTCAGTTACCCTAATAGTAGGCAGTGGTCT
TTCTTGCTTGGCCTTGATTACCCTAGCAGTTGTCTATGCAGCATTATGGAGGTACATACGCTCTGAGAGA
TCCATAATACTAATTAACTTCTGCCTGTCTATCATCTCATCCAATATCCTCATACTGGTTGGACAGACTC
AGACACATAATAAGAGTATCTGCACAACCACCACTGCATTTTTGCACTTTTTCTTCCTGGCTTCATTCTG
TTGGGTTTTGACTGAGGCGTGGCAATCATATATGGCTGTAACTGGAAAAATTAGGACACGGCTTATAAGA
AAACGCTTTTTGTGCCTTGGATGGGGTTTACCAGCATTAGTAGTGGCCACATCAGTAGGCTTCACCAGAA
CAAAAGGATATGGCACTGATCACTACTGCTGGCTCTCTCTTGAAGGAGGACTACTCTATGCTTTTGTGGG
ACCTGCAGCCGCTGTTGTCCTGGTCAACATGGTGATTGGCATTTTGGTATTTAATAAACTTGTTTCCAGA
GATGGAATCCTAGATAAAAAGCTCAAACACAGAGCCGGTCAGATGAGTGAGCCTCATAGCGGTTTGACGC
TCAAATGTGCCAAGTGTGGAGTAGTTTCAACAACAGCTTTGTCAGCCACCACCGCCAGTAACGCCATGGC
GTCTCTTTGGAGCTCCTGTGTGGTGTTGCCCCTTCTGGCTTTGACGTGGATGTCTGCGGTTCTGGCCATG
ACAGATAAACGCTCCATATTGTTTCAAATACTTTTTGCTGTGTTTGATTCATTGCAAGGCTTTGTTATAG
TCATGGTCCACTGCATTCTTCGGAGAGAGGTTCAGGATGCATTTAGATGCCGATTGAGAAACTGTCAGGA
TCCCATCAATGCAGATTCTTCGAGTTCGTTTCCTAATGGGCATGCTCAAATCATGACAGACTTTGAAAAG
GATGTAGACATTGCCTGTCGATCAGTTCTTCATAAGGATATTGGTCCTTGCCGAGCAGCCACAATAACAG
GAACACTTTCTAGGATTTCTCTAAATGATGATGAAGAAGAAAAGGGAACAAACCCTGAAGGGCTAAGCTA
TTCAACATTGCCTGGAAATGTCATTTCCAAAGTCATCATCCAGCAACCCACAGGTTTGCACATGCCCATG
AGTATGAATGAGCTTAGCAATCCATGTTTGAAAAAAGAAAATAGTGAATTGCGGAGAACTGTGTACTTAT
GTACGGATGATAATTTGAGAGGGGCTGACATGGACATAGTCCATCCTCAAGAAAGAATGATGGAAAGTGA
CTATATTGTGATGCCCAGAAGTTCTGTAAATAACCAGCCTTCAATGAAAGAAGAAAGCAAAATGAATATT
GGCATGGAAACCTTGCCACATGAAAGGCTATTGCACTACAAAGTAAACCCTGAATTCAATATGAATCCCC
CTGTAATGGACCAGTTCAATATGAACTTAGAGCAACATCTCGCACCCCAGGAACATATGCAGAATTTGCC
CTTTGAACCTCGCACAGCTGTGAAGAATTTCATGGCCTCTGAGTTGGATGATAATGCAGGACTATCAAGA
AGTGAAACTGGATCAACGATATCAATGAGTTCTTTAGAGAGAAGAAAATCACGATATTCAGACCTTGACT
TTGAGAAGGTCATGCATACAAGGAAGAGGCATATGGAACTATTTCAAGAACTAAATCAGAAATTTCAAAC
TTTGGACAGATTTCGGGATATACCAAATACAAGCAGTATGGAAAACCCCGCACCAAACAAGAATCCATGG
GACACTTTCAAAAACCCCAGTGAATACCCGCATTACACCACAATCAATGTCTTAGACACAGAGGCAAAGG
ATGCTTTGGAACTGAGGCCAGCAGAGTGGGAGAAGTGTCTGAATTTGCCTCTGGATGTGCAAGAGGGTGA
CTTTCAAACAGAAGTTTAA
