>Addgene plasmid #116125 | pHAGE-BAI3-R588P | addgene partial sequence | sequence record 244901 | Addgene Partial NGS Result
GGCACACACTACTTGAAGCACTCAAGGCAAGCTTTATTGAGGCTTAAGCAGTGGGTTCCCTAGTTAGCCA
GAGAGCTCCCAGGCTCAGATCTGGTCTAACCAGAGAGACCCAGTACAGGCAAAAAGCAGCTGCTTATATG
CAGGATCTGAGGGCTCGCCACTCCCCAGTCCCGCCCAGGCCACGCCTCCCTGGAAAGTCCCCAGCGGAAA
GTCCCTTGTAGCAAGCTCGATATCAGCAGTTCTTGAAGTACTCCGGATGCAGCTCTCGGGCCACGTGATG
AAATGCTAGGCGGCTGTCAAACCTCCACTCTAACACTTCTCTCTCCGGGTCATCCATCCCATGCAGGCTC
ACAGGGTGTAACAAGCTGGTGTTCTCTCCTTTATTGGCCTCTTCTACCTTATCTGGCTCAACTGGTACTA
GCTTGTAGCACCATCCAAAGGTCAGTGGATATCTGACCCCTGGCCCTGGTGTGTAGTTCTGCTAATCAGG
GAAGTAGCCTTGTGTGTGGTAGATCCACAGATCAAGGATATCTTGTCTTCTTTGGGAGTGAATTAGCCCT
TCCAACTACTAAGTTTGTAGTACATATTTAACAAATACAATTTCTTTAAAATGAAAATAATTCAGAGGAA
TCACAGGTTTAGAGTAAATGAAACCACAGGTAATTGGCAGTGGTAATAGGGTATGGGGTGGGAAGTTTGG
GATGATTTTGGTTAGCTTGAGTTATCCAGTTGATCCAGACATGATAAGATACATTGATGAGTTTGGACAA
ACCACAACTAGAATGCAGTGAAAAAAATGCTTTATTTGTGAAATTCGTAATCATGTCATAGCTGTTTCCT
GTGTGAAATTGTTATCCGCTCACAATTCCACACAACATACGAGCCGGAAGCATAAAGTGTAAAGCCTGGG
GTGCCTAATGAGTGAGCTAACTCACATTAATTGCGTTGCGCTCACTGCCCGCTTTCCAGTCGGGAAACCT
GTCGTGCCACGGGGAGCTTTTTGCAAAAGCCTAGGCCTCCAAAAAAGCCTCCTCACTACTTCTGGAATAG
CTCAGAGGCCGAGGCGGCCTCGGCCTCTGCATAAATAAAAAAAATTAGTCAGCCATGAGCTTGCTGCATT
AATGAATCGGCCAACGCGCGGGGAGAGGCGGTTTGCGTATTGGGCGCTCTTCCGCTTCCTCGCTCACTGA
CTCGCTGCGCTCGGTCGTTCGGCTGCGGCGAGCGGTATCAGCTCACTCAAAGGCGGTAATACGGTTATCC
ACAGAATCAGGGGATAACGCAGGAAAGAACATGTGAGCAAAAGGCCAGCAAAAGGCCAGGAACCGTAAAA
AGGCCGCGTTGCTGGCGTTTTTCCATAGGCTCCGCCCCCCTGACGAGCATCACAAAAATCGACGCTCAAG
TCAGAGGTGGCGAAACCCGACAGGACTATAAAGATACCAGGCGTTTCCCCCTGGAAGCTCCCTCGTGCGC
TCTCCTGTTCCGACCCTGCCGCTTACCGGATACCTGTCCGCCTTTCTCCCTTCGGGAAGCGTGGCGCTTT
CTCATAGCTCACGCTGTAGGTATCTCAGTTCGGTGTAGGTCGTTCGCTCCAAGCTGGGCTGTGTGCACGA
ACCCCCCGTTCAGCCCGACCGCTGCGCCTTATCCGGTAACTATCGTCTTGAGTCCAACCCGGTAAGACAC
GACTTATCGCCACTGGCAGCAGCCACTGGTAACAGGATTAGCAGAGCGAGGTATGTAGGCGGTGCTACAG
AGTTCTTGAAGTGGTGGCCTAACTACGGCTACACTAGAAGAACAGTATTTGGTATCTGCGCTCTGCTGAA
GCCAGTTACCTTCGGAAAAAGAGTTGGTAGCTCTTGATCCGGCAAACAAACCACCGCTGGTAGCGGTGGT
TTTTTTGTTTGCAAGCAGCAGATTACGCGCAGAAAAAAAGGATCTCAAGAAGATCCTTTGATCTTTTCTA
CGGGGTCTGACGCTCAGTGGAACGAAAACTCACGTTAAGGGATTTTGGTCATGAGATTATCAAAAAGGAT
CTTCACCTAGATCCTTTTAAATTAAAAATGAAGTTTTAAATCAATCTAAAGTATATATGAGTAAACTTGG
TCTGACAGTTACCAATGCTTAATCAGTGAGGCACCTATCTCAGCGATCTGTCTATTTCGTTCATCCATAG
TTGCCTGACTCCCCGTCGTGTAGATAACTACGATACGGGAGGGCTTACCATCTGGCCCCAGTGCTGCAAT
GATACCGCGAGACCCACGCTCACCGGCTCCAGATTTATCAGCAATAAACCAGCCAGCCGGAAGGGCCGAG
CGCAGAAGTGGTCCTGCAACTTTATCCGCCTCCATCCAGTCTATTAATTGTTGCCGGGAAGCTAGAGTAA
GTAGTTCGCCAGTTAATAGTTTGCGCAACGTTGTTGCCATTGCTACAGGCATCGTGGTGTCACGCTCGTC
GTTTGGTATGGCTTCATTCAGCTCCGGTTCCCAACGATCAAGGCGAGTTACATGATCCCCCATGTTGTGC
AAAAAAGCGGTTAGCTCCTTCGGTCCTCCGATCGTTGTCAGAAGTAAGTTGGCCGCAGTGTTATCACTCA
TGGTTATGGCAGCACTGCATAATTCTCTTACTGTCATGCCATCCGTAAGATGCTTTTCTGTGACTGGTGA
GTACTCAACCAAGTCATTCTGAGAATAGTGTATGCGGCGACCGAGTTGCTCTTGCCCGGCGTCAACACGG
GATAATACCGCGCCACATAGCAGAACTTTAAAAGTGCTCATCATTGGAAAACGTTCTTCGGGGCGAAAAC
TCTCAAGGATCTTACCGCTGTTGAGATCCAGTTCGATGTAACCCACTCGTGCACCCAACTGATCTTCAGC
ATCTTTTACTTTCACCAGCGTTTCTGGGTGAGCAAAAACAGGAAGGCAAAATGCCGCAAAAAAGGGAATA
AGGGCGACACGGAAATGTTGAATACTCATACTCTTCCTTTTTCAATATTATTGAAGCATTTATCAGGGTT
ATTGTCTCATGAGCGGATACATATTTGAATGTATTTAGAAAAATAAACAAATAGGGGTTCCGCGCACATT
TCCCCGAAAAGTGCCACCTGACGTCTAAGAAACCATTATTATCATGACATTAACCTATAAAAATAGGCGT
ATCACGAGGCCCTTTCGTCTTCAAGAATGATCTAGCCCTTTCCTTAATTAACCCGGGCCTCTCACTCTCT
GATATTCATTTCTTTGCAAGTTATAAATACTGAATAATAAGATGACATGAACTACTACTGCTAGAGATTT
TCCACACTGACTAAAAGGGTCTGAGGGATCTCTAGTTACCAGAGTCACACAACAGACG
